Addgene plasmid #12951: DCT.VV.Orf263
Purpose: This plasmid was designed for screening purposes and may contain discrepancies relative to the current canonical GenBank version of the gene.
Depositing lab: Jack Bennink & Jon Yewdell. Depositing organization: National Institute of Allergy and Infectious Diseases (NIAID). Publication: Identification of poxvirus CD8+ T cell determinants to enable rational design and characterization of smallpox vaccines. Tscharke DC, Karupiah G, Zhou J, Palmore T, Irvine KR, Haeryfar SM, Williams S, Sidney J, Sette A, Bennink JR, Yewdell JW. J Exp Med. 2005 January 3; 201(1): 95–104. 10.1084/jem.20041912 PubMed 15623576.
Backbone
  Vector backbone: pcDNA 3.1D V5-His-TOPO
  Backbone manufacturer: Invitrogen
  Backbone size w/o insert (bp): 5514
  Vector type: Mammalian Expression
  Selectable markers: Neomycin (select with G418)
Growth in bacteria
  Bacterial resistance: Ampicillin, 100 μg/mL
  Growth temperature: 37°C
  Growth strain: DH5alpha
  Copy number: High Copy
Gene/Insert
  Gene/Insert name: VV.Orf263 (alt name: VV_WR_090)
  Species: Vaccinia Virus
  Insert size (bp): 1053
  Cloning method: Restriction Enzyme; 5′ cloning site BamHI (not destroyed); 3′ cloning site BamHI (not destroyed)
  Sequencing primers: 5′ Universal T7
Terms and licenses: Academic/Nonprofit Terms; Industry Terms: Not Available to Industry
Depositor comments: Please see the Vaccinia kit page ( https://www.addgene.org/vvorf/ ) for more information. The kit page contains the supplemental VVOrfData spreadsheet, which includes important information about this plasmid. The plasmid and insert names provided here relate only to this library. The name of the ORF (if present) in VACV strain Copenhagen and the name of the ORF (if annotated) in VACV strain WR sequence can be found in VVOrfData spreadsheet. Please note that the amino acid sequence given for each ORF in the spreadsheet may contain some errors. Additionally, changes from the expected sequence may be present in these plasmids. Please see Addgene's quality control sequence and sequencing notes in the VVOrfData spreadsheet before ordering this plasmid.
How to cite: DCT.VV.Orf263 was a gift from Jack Bennink & Jon Yewdell (Addgene plasmid # 12951 ; http://n2t.net/addgene:12951 ; RRID:Addgene_12951)
