[The description below was written by a language model from this plasmid's Addgene catalogue record.]
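Description:
DCT.VV.Orf263 is a mammalian expression plasmid built on the commercial pcDNA 3.1D V5-His-TOPO backbone (about 5.5 kb without insert). It carries a roughly 1.05 kb open reading frame from vaccinia virus, designated VV.Orf263 within its library and alternatively VV_WR_090. It is propagated in E. coli as a high-copy plasmid under ampicillin selection. A neomycin resistance marker allows G418 selection of transfected mammalian cells. The record lists BamHI sites, both retained, flanking the insert, and a universal T7 primer for sequencing from the 5′ side. No feature table is provided and the promoter is not stated. Vectors of this backbone family generally drive expression from the CMV immediate-early promoter and offer C-terminal V5 and polyhistidine tags, but the record does not indicate whether this ORF is fused in frame to those tags.

The plasmid belongs to a library of individually cloned vaccinia virus ORFs assembled for screening, associated with work to identify poxvirus CD8+ T cell determinants to support the design and characterization of smallpox vaccines. In such a collection, each viral ORF can be expressed on its own in mammalian cells to test whether its product is recognised by virus-specific T cells. The plasmid and insert names are specific to this library. The corresponding ORF names in the Copenhagen and WR strains are given in a supplementary spreadsheet rather than in the record. The depositors caution that the clone was made for screening and may differ from the current canonical sequence of the gene, so the insert sequence should be verified before use in applications that require an exact match.
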