>Addgene plasmid #12951 | DCT.VV.Orf263 | addgene partial sequence | sequence record 19334 | T7 5'-TAATACGACTCACTATAGGG-3'
TACCCTTCACCGAATTCCAGCTGACCACCATGAATACCCGTACCGATGTTACAAACGATAATATAGACAA
AAATCCAACCAAACGAGGTGATAAAAATATACCAGGAAGAAATGAAAGATTTAATGACCAAAATAGATTC
AACAACGATATACCAAAGCCTAAACCAAGACTACAGCCTAATCAGCCACCGAAACAAGATAATAAATGCA
GAGAAGAGAATGGAGATTTTATCAATATTAGATTGTGTGCCTACGAGAAGGAATATTGCAATGACGGATA
TCTATCTCCTGCCTATTATATGTTAAAACAGGTGGATGATGAAGAAATGAGTTGCTGGTCAGAACTATCG
TCGTTGGTGAGATCCAGAAAGGCGGTGGGATTTCCTCTATTAAAGGCGGCTAAACGTATTTCTCACGGAT
CTATGCTATATTTTGAACAGTTCAAAAACAGTAAAGTTGTGAGATTAACCCCGCAAGTTAAATGTTTAAA
TGATACTGTTATTTTTCAAACTGTAGTTATTTTATATTCAATGTATAAACGTGGCATATATTCTAACGAA
TTTTGTTTTGATCTGGTTTCTATTCCCAGAACGAACATTGTTTTTTCTGTTAATCAATTAATGTTTAACA
TTTGTACAGACATATTGGTAGTTCTATCTATTTGCGGCAACCG
